Addgene plasmid #201790: pZE-P9-egfp
Purpose: the promoter can be recognized by PadR
Depositing lab: Yajun Yan. Depositing organization: University of Georgia. Publication: Optimization of a p-Coumaric Acid Biosensor System for Versatile Dynamic Performance. Jiang T, Li C, Yan Y. ACS Synth Biol. 2021 Jan 15;10(1):132-144. doi: 10.1021/acssynbio.0c00500. Epub 2020 Dec 30. PubMed 33378169.
Backbone
  Vector backbone: pZE-pLlacO1-egfp
  Vector type: Bacterial Expression
Growth in bacteria
  Bacterial resistance: Ampicillin, 100 μg/mL
  Growth temperature: 37°C
  Growth strain: DH5alpha
  Copy number: High Copy
Gene/Insert
  Gene/Insert name: P9
  Species: Synthetic
  Mutation: WT
  Cloning method: Restriction Enzyme; 5′ cloning site unknown (unknown if destroyed); 3′ cloning site unknown (unknown if destroyed)
  Sequencing primers: 5′ unknown
Terms and licenses: Academic/Nonprofit Terms; Industry Terms: Not Available to Industry
How to cite: pZE-P9-egfp was a gift from Yajun Yan (Addgene plasmid # 201790 ; http://n2t.net/addgene:201790 ; RRID:Addgene_201790)
