[The description below was written by a language model from this plasmid's Addgene catalogue record and pLannotate feature annotations shown in this document.]
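Description:
pZE-P9-egfp is a small (about 2.9 kb) bacterial expression reporter plasmid derived from pZE-pLlacO1-egfp, in which the original promoter has been replaced by a synthetic promoter designated P9. According to the record, P9 can be recognized by PadR, a transcriptional regulator that responds to p-coumaric acid, and the plasmid comes from work on optimizing a p-coumaric acid biosensor system. The plasmid replicates in E. coli from a high-copy ColE1/pUC-type origin and is selected with ampicillin through a β-lactamase gene driven by its native bla promoter and followed by the phage lambda t0 terminator.

The payload is a simple promoter–reporter unit. The annotated sequence shows a green fluorescent protein coding sequence immediately followed by the rrnB T1 transcription terminator. The annotation tool matched this reporter to GFPmut2, a rapidly maturing Aequorea victoria GFP variant, whereas the plasmid name calls it egfp. The P9 promoter itself is not annotated in the feature table. It presumably lies in the short unannotated stretch upstream of the GFP open reading frame, but its exact position, its operator architecture and the cloning sites used are not given in the record. No PadR coding sequence is annotated on this plasmid, so the regulator would have to be supplied from elsewhere, such as a second plasmid or the host.

In use, fluorescence output serves as a readout of P9 activity, allowing the strength and PadR-dependent regulation of this promoter to be characterized and compared when building or tuning biosensor circuits for dynamic control.
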