Features (pLannotate 1.2.2; 6 found; start..end, strand, type, name):
    101..814     +  CDS            GFPmut2: GFPmut2 is a basic (constitutively fluorescent) green fluorescent protein published in 1996, derived from Aequorea victoria. It is reported to be a very rapidly-maturing weak dimer.
    829..915     +  terminator     rrnB T1 terminator: Escherichia coli rrnB; transcription terminator T1 from the E. coli rrnB gene
   1080..1668    -  rep_origin     ori: high-copy-number ColE1/pMB1/pBR322/pUC origin of replication
   1756..1850    -  terminator     lambda t0 terminator: transcription terminator from phage lambda
   1880..2740    -  CDS            AmpR: β-lactamase; bla; confers resistance to ampicillin, carbenicillin, and related antibiotics
   2741..2845    -  promoter       AmpR promoter: bla
>Addgene plasmid #201790 | pZE-P9-egfp | addgene full sequence | sequence record 400097 | Addgene NGS Result
CTCGAGTAAACTCTGGCGGTGTTGACATAAATACCACTGGCGGTGATACTGAACATGTAAATAGTTACAT
GATGAATTCATTAAAGAGGAGAAAGGTATCATGAGTAAAGGAGAAGAACTTTTCACTGGAGTTGTCCCAA
TTCTTGTTGAATTAGATGGTGATGTTAATGGGCACAAATTTTCTGTCAGTGGAGAGGGTGAAGGTGATGC
AACATACGGAAAACTTACCCTTAAATTTATTTGCACTACTGGAAAACTACCTGTTCCATGGCCAACACTT
GTCACTACTTTCGCGTATGGTCTTCAATGCTTTGCGAGATACCCAGATCATATGAAACAGCATGACTTTT
TCAAGAGTGCCATGCCCGAAGGTTATGTACAGGAAAGAACTATATTTTTCAAAGATGACGGGAACTACAA
GACACGTGCTGAAGTCAAGTTTGAAGGTGATACCCTTGTTAATAGAATCGAGTTAAAAGGTATTGATTTT
AAAGAAGATGGAAACATTCTTGGACACAAATTGGAATACAACTATAACTCACACAATGTATACATCATGG
CAGACAAACAAAAGAATGGAATCAAAGTTAACTTCAAAATTAGACACAACATTGAAGATGGAAGCGTTCA
ACTAGCAGACCATTATCAACAAAATACTCCAATTGGCGATGGCCCTGTCCTTTTACCAGACAACCATTAC
CTGTCCACACAATCTGCCCTTTCGAAAGATCCCAACGAAAAGAGAGACCACATGGTCCTTCTTGAGTTTG
TAACAGCTGCTGGGATTACACATGGCATGGATGAACTATACAAATAGTCTAGAGGCATCAAATAAAACGA
AAGGCTCAGTCGAAAGACTGGGCCTTTCGTTTTATCTGTTGTTTGTCGGTGAACGCTCTCCTGAGTAGGA
CAAATCCGCCGCCCTAGACCTAGGGCGTTCGGCTGCGGCGAGCGGTATCAGCTCACTCAAAGGCGGTAAT
ACGGTTATCCACAGAATCAGGGGATAACGCAGGAAAGAACATGTGAGCAAAAGGCCAGCAAAAGGCCAGG
AACCGTAAAAAGGCCGCGTTGCTGGCGTTTTTCCATAGGCTCCGCCCCCCTGACGAGCATCACAAAAATC
GACGCTCAAGTCAGAGGTGGCGAAACCCGACAGGACTATAAAGATACCAGGCGTTTCCCCCTGGAAGCTC
CCTCGTGCGCTCTCCTGTTCCGACCCTGCCGCTTACCGGATACCTGTCCGCCTTTCTCCCTTCGGGAAGC
GTGGCGCTTTCTCATAGCTCACGCTGTAGGTATCTCAGTTCGGTGTAGGTCGTTCGCTCCAAGCTGGGCT
GTGTGCACGAACCCCCCGTTCAGCCCGACCGCTGCGCCTTATCCGGTAACTATCGTCTTGAGTCCAACCC
GGTAAGACACGACTTATCGCCACTGGCAGCAGCCACTGGTAACAGGATTAGCAGAGCGAGGTATGTAGGC
GGTGCTACAGAGTTCTTGAAGTGGTGGCCTAACTACGGCTACACTAGAAGGACAGTATTTGGTATCTGCG
CTCTGCTGAAGCCAGTTACCTTCGGAAAAAGAGTTGGTAGCTCTTGATCCGGCAAACAAACCACCGCTGG
TAGCGGTGGTTTTTTTGTTTGCAAGCAGCAGATTACGCGCAGAAAAAAAGGATCTCAAGAAGATCCTTTG
ATCTTTTCTACGGGGTCTGACGCTCAGTGGAACGAAAACTCACGTTAAGGGATTTTGGTCATGACTAGTG
CTTGGATTCTCACCAATAAAAAACGCCCGGCGGCAACCGAGCGTTCTGAACAAATCCAGATGGAGTTCTG
AGGTCATTACTGGATCTATCAACAGGAGTCCAAGCGAGCTCGTAAACTTGGTCTGACAGTTACCAATGCT
TAATCAGTGAGGCACCTATCTCAGCGATCTGTCTATTTCGTTCATCCATAGTTGCCTGACTCCCCGTCGT
GTAGATAACTACGATACGGGAGGGCTTACCATCTGGCCCCAGTGCTGCAATGATACCGCGAGACCCACGC
TCACCGGCTCCAGATTTATCAGCAATAAACCAGCCAGCCGGAAGGGCCGAGCGCAGAAGTGGTCCTGCAA
CTTTATCCGCCTCCATCCAGTCTATTAATTGTTGCCGGGAAGCTAGAGTAAGTAGTTCGCCAGTTAATAG
TTTGCGCAACGTTGTTGCCATTGCTACAGGCATCGTGGTGTCACGCTCGTCGTTTGGTATGGCTTCATTC
AGCTCCGGTTCCCAACGATCAAGGCGAGTTACATGATCCCCCATGTTGTGCAAAAAAGCGGTTAGCTCCT
TCGGTCCTCCGATCGTTGTCAGAAGTAAGTTGGCCGCAGTGTTATCACTCATGGTTATGGCAGCACTGCA
TAATTCTCTTACTGTCATGCCATCCGTAAGATGCTTTTCTGTGACTGGTGAGTACTCAACCAAGTCATTC
TGAGAATAGTGTATGCGGCGACCGAGTTGCTCTTGCCCGGCGTCAATACGGGATAATACCGCGCCACATA
GCAGAACTTTAAAAGTGCTCATCATTGGAAAACGTTCTTCGGGGCGAAAACTCTCAAGGATCTTACCGCT
GTTGAGATCCAGTTCGATGTAACCCACTCGTGCACCCAACTGATCTTCAGCATCTTTTACTTTCACCAGC
GTTTCTGGGTGAGCAAAAACAGGAAGGCAAAATGCCGCAAAAAAGGGAATAAGGGCGACACGGAAATGTT
GAATACTCATACTCTTCCTTTTTCAATATTATTGAAGCATTTATCAGGGTTATTGTCTCATGAGCGGATA
CATATTTGAATGTATTTAGAAAAATAAACAAATAGGGGTTCCGCGCACATTTCCCCGAAAAGTGCCACCT
GACGTCTAAGAAACCATTATTATCATGACATTAACCTATAAAAATAGGCGTATCACGAGGCCCTTTCGTC
TTCAC
